Addgene plasmid #187906: Fra-1
Purpose: Expresses Fra-1 in transfected cells
Depositing lab: Jennifer Mitchell. Depositing organization: University of Toronto. Publication: Differential activation of the connexin 43 promoter by dimers of activator protein-1 transcription factors in myometrial cells. Mitchell JA, Lye SJ. Endocrinology. 2005 Apr;146(4):2048-54. doi: 10.1210/en.2004-1066. Epub 2004 Dec 23. PubMed 15618352.
Backbone
  Vector backbone: pcDNA3.1
  Backbone size w/o insert (bp): 5428
  Total vector size (bp): 6295
  Vector type: Mammalian Expression
Growth in bacteria
  Bacterial resistance: Ampicillin, 100 μg/mL
  Growth temperature: 37°C
  Growth strain: DH5alpha
  Copy number: Unknown
Gene/Insert
  Gene/Insert name: Fra1
  Species: R. norvegicus (rat)
  Entrez Gene: Fosl1 (a.k.a. Fra-1, fra-1)
  Cloning method: Restriction Enzyme; 5′ cloning site BamHI (unknown if destroyed); 3′ cloning site EcoRI (unknown if destroyed)
  Sequencing primers: 5′ CMV-F; 3′ BGH-rev
Resource information
  A portion of this plasmid was derived from a plasmid made by: Cloning by Jennifer A Mitchell.
Terms and licenses: Academic/Nonprofit Terms; Industry Terms: Not Available to Industry
How to cite: Fra-1 was a gift from Jennifer Mitchell (Addgene plasmid # 187906 ; http://n2t.net/addgene:187906 ; RRID:Addgene_187906)
