[The description below was written by a language model from this plasmid's Addgene catalogue record and pLannotate feature annotations shown in this document.]
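Description:
Fra-1 is a mammalian expression plasmid built on the pcDNA3.1 backbone that carries the rat (R. norvegicus) Fosl1 coding sequence, also known as Fra-1, inserted between the BamHI and EcoRI sites. The open reading frame of about 0.8 kb lies downstream of the human cytomegalovirus immediate-early enhancer and promoter and is followed by the bovine growth hormone polyadenylation signal, an arrangement that gives strong constitutive expression after transfection. The automated annotation labels the insert by its closest reference match, human FOSL1, whereas the catalogue entry gives the species as rat. A T7 promoter sits upstream and an SP6 promoter downstream in the opposite orientation, which would allow in vitro transcription of either strand. A short T7 gene 10 leader (T7 tag) sequence is annotated just before the insert, but the record does not say whether it is translated in frame with Fra-1.

In E. coli the plasmid replicates from a high-copy ColE1/pUC-type origin and is selected with ampicillin through the β-lactamase gene. An f1 origin is also present and permits single-stranded DNA production. A second cassette, in which the SV40 early promoter drives the neomycin phosphotransferase gene with an SV40 polyadenylation signal, provides a marker for selecting stably transfected mammalian cells with G418. The small lac, lacI, bom, ble and HIV-1 LTR fragments in the feature table appear to be backbone remnants or short homology matches with no evident functional role. The sequenced record is 6,242 nt, slightly shorter than the catalogued total of 6,295 bp.

Fra-1 is a Fos-family subunit of the AP-1 transcription factor. The associated study examined how different AP-1 dimers activate the connexin 43 promoter in myometrial cells, consistent with use of this plasmid to supply Fra-1 in transfected cells.
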