Features (pLannotate 1.2.2; 22 found; start..end, strand, type, name):
      1..122     +  polyA_signal   SV40 poly(A) signal: SV40 polyadenylation signal
    195..211     -  protein_bind   lac operator: The lac repressor binds to the lac operator to inhibit transcription in E. coli. This inhibition can be relieved by adding lactose or isopropyl-β-D-thiogalactopyranoside (IPTG). lac repressor encoded by lacI
    219..249     -  promoter       lac promoter: promoter for the E. coli lac operon
    264..285     -  protein_bind   CAP binding site: CAP binding activates transcription in the presence of cAMP. E. coli catabolite activator protein
    298..390     -  CDS            lacI (fragment): lac repressor; lacI; The lac repressor binds to the lac operator to inhibit transcription in E. coli. This inhibition can be relieved by adding lactose or isopropyl-β-D-thiogalactopyranoside (IPTG).
    573..1161    -  rep_origin     ori: high-copy-number ColE1/pMB1/pBR322/pUC origin of replication
   1332..2192    -  CDS            AmpR: β-lactamase; bla; confers resistance to ampicillin, carbenicillin, and related antibiotics
   2193..2297    -  promoter       AmpR promoter: bla
   2356..2408    -  misc_feature   bom (fragment): basis of mobility region from pBR322
   2563..2942    +  enhancer       CMV enhancer: human cytomegalovirus immediate early enhancer
   2943..3146    +  promoter       CMV promoter: human cytomegalovirus (CMV) immediate early promoter
   3142..3175    +  LTR            5' LTR (truncated) (fragment): truncated 5' long terminal repeat (LTR) from HIV-1
   3191..3209    +  promoter       T7 promoter: promoter for bacteriophage T7 RNA polymerase
   3241..3273    +  CDS            T7 tag (gene 10 leader): leader peptide from bacteriophage T7 gene 10 promotes efficient translation in E. coli
   3280..4092    +  CDS            FOSL1: FOSL1_HUMAN - Also known as FRA1. Experimental evidence at protein level: Swiss-Prot protein existence level 1. From Homo sapiens (Human).
   4123..4141    -  promoter       SP6 promoter: promoter for bacteriophage SP6 RNA polymerase
   4167..4391    +  polyA_signal   bGH poly(A) signal: bovine growth hormone polyadenylation signal
   4395..4416    +  promoter       SV40 promoter (fragment): SV40 enhancer and early promoter
   4437..4865    +  rep_origin     f1 ori (sequence partly withheld): f1 bacteriophage origin of replication; arrow indicates direction of (+) strand synthesis
   4879..5208    +  promoter       SV40 promoter: SV40 enhancer and early promoter
   5275..6066    +  CDS            neo: KKA2_KLEPN - Also known as kan, nptII. Experimental evidence at protein level: Swiss-Prot protein existence level 1. Resistance to kanamycin, neomycin, paromomycin, ribostamycin, butirosin and gentamicin B. From Klebsiella pneumoniae.
   6090..6       +  CDS            ble (fragment) (across the origin): BLE_KLEPN - Experimental evidence at protein level: Swiss-Prot protein existence level 1. Binding protein with a strong affinity to the bleomycin family of antibiotics. Binds to CL990; an antimitotic-antibiotic compound. From Klebsiella pneumoniae.
>Addgene plasmid #187906 | Fra-1 | addgene full sequence | sequence record 375485 | Addgene NGS Result
AACTTGTTTATTGCAGCTTATAATGGTTACAAATAAAGCAATAGCATCACAAATTTCACAAATAAAGCAT
TTTTTTCACTGCATTCTAGTTGTGGTTTGTCCAAACTCATCAATGTATCTTATCATGTCTGTATACCGTC
GACCTCTAGCTAGAGCTTGGCGTAATCATGGTCATAGCTGTTTCCTGTGTGAAATTGTTATCCGCTCACA
ATTCCACACAACATACGAGCCGGAAGCATAAAGTGTAAAGCCTGGGGTGCCTAATGAGTGAGCTAACTCA
CATTAATTGCGTTGCGCTCACTGCCCGCTTTCCAGTCGGGAAACCTGTCGTGCCAGCTGCATTAATGAAT
CGGCCAACGCGCGGGGAGAGGCGGTTTGCGTATTGGGCGCTCTTCCGCTTCCTCGCTCACTGACTCGCTG
CGCTCGGTCGTTCGGCTGCGGCGAGCGGTATCAGCTCACTCAAAGGCGGTAATACGGTTATCCACAGAAT
CAGGGGATAACGCAGGAAAGAACATGTGAGCAAAAGGCCAGCAAAAGGCCAGGAACCGTAAAAAGGCCGC
GTTGCTGGCGTTTTTCCATAGGCTCCGCCCCCCTGACGAGCATCACAAAAATCGACGCTCAAGTCAGAGG
TGGCGAAACCCGACAGGACTATAAAGATACCAGGCGTTTCCCCCTGGAAGCTCCCTCGTGCGCTCTCCTG
TTCCGACCCTGCCGCTTACCGGATACCTGTCCGCCTTTCTCCCTTCGGGAAGCGTGGCGCTTTCTCATAG
CTCACGCTGTAGGTATCTCAGTTCGGTGTAGGTCGTTCGCTCCAAGCTGGGCTGTGTGCACGAACCCCCC
GTTCAGCCCGACCGCTGCGCCTTATCCGGTAACTATCGTCTTGAGTCCAACCCGGTAAGACACGACTTAT
CGCCACTGGCAGCAGCCACTGGTAACAGGATTAGCAGAGCGAGGTATGTAGGCGGTGCTACAGAGTTCTT
GAAGTGGTGGCCTAACTACGGCTACACTAGAAGAACAGTATTTGGTATCTGCGCTCTGCTGAAGCCAGTT
ACCTTCGGAAAAAGAGTTGGTAGCTCTTGATCCGGCAAACAAACCACCGCTGGTAGCGGTGGTTTTTTTG
TTTGCAAGCAGCAGATTACGCGCAGAAAAAAAGGATCTCAAGAAGATCCTTTGATCTTTTCTACGGGGTC
TGACGCTCAGTGGAACGAAAACTCACGTTAAGGGATTTTGGTCATGAGATTATCAAAAAGGATCTTCACC
TAGATCCTTTTAAATTAAAAATGAAGTTTTAAATCAATCTAAAGTATATATGAGTAAACTTGGTCTGACA
GTTACCAATGCTTAATCAGTGAGGCACCTATCTCAGCGATCTGTCTATTTCGTTCATCCATAGTTGCCTG
ACTCCCCGTCGTGTAGATAACTACGATACGGGAGGGCTTACCATCTGGCCCCAGTGCTGCAATGATACCG
CGAGACCCACGCTCACCGGCTCCAGATTTATCAGCAATAAACCAGCCAGCCGGAAGGGCCGAGCGCAGAA
GTGGTCCTGCAACTTTATCCGCCTCCATCCAGTCTATTAATTGTTGCCGGGAAGCTAGAGTAAGTAGTTC
GCCAGTTAATAGTTTGCGCAACGTTGTTGCCATTGCTACAGGCATCGTGGTGTCACGCTCGTCGTTTGGT
ATGGCTTCATTCAGCTCCGGTTCCCAACGATCAAGGCGAGTTACATGATCCCCCATGTTGTGCAAAAAAG
CGGTTAGCTCCTTCGGTCCTCCGATCGTTGTCAGAAGTAAGTTGGCCGCAGTGTTATCACTCATGGTTAT
GGCAGCACTGCATAATTCTCTTACTGTCATGCCATCCGTAAGATGCTTTTCTGTGACTGGTGAGTACTCA
ACCAAGTCATTCTGAGAATAGTGTATGCGGCGACCGAGTTGCTCTTGCCCGGCGTCAATACGGGATAATA
CCGCGCCACATAGCAGAACTTTAAAAGTGCTCATCATTGGAAAACGTTCTTCGGGGCGAAAACTCTCAAG
GATCTTACCGCTGTTGAGATCCAGTTCGATGTAACCCACTCGTGCACCCAACTGATCTTCAGCATCTTTT
ACTTTCACCAGCGTTTCTGGGTGAGCAAAAACAGGAAGGCAAAATGCCGCAAAAAAGGGAATAAGGGCGA
CACGGAAATGTTGAATACTCATACTCTTCCTTTTTCAATATTATTGAAGCATTTATCAGGGTTATTGTCT
CATGAGCGGATACATATTTGAATGTATTTAGAAAAATAAACAAATAGGGGTTCCGCGCACATTTCCCCGA
AAAGTGCCACCTGACGTCGACGGATCGGGAGATCTCCCGATCCCCTATGGTGCACTCTCAGTACAATCTG
CTCTGATGCCGCATAGTTAAGCCAGTATCTGCTCCCTGCTTGTGTGTTGGAGGTCGCTGAGTAGTGCGCG
AGCAAAATTTAAGCTACAACAAGGCAAGGCTTGACCGACAATTGCATGAAGAATCTGCTTAGGGTTAGGC
GTTTTGCGCTGCTTCGCGATGTACGGGCCAGATATACGCGTTGACATTGATTATTGACTAGTTATTAATA
GTAATCAATTACGGGGTCATTAGTTCATAGCCCATATATGGAGTTCCGCGTTACATAACTTACGGTAAAT
GGCCCGCCTGGCTGACCGCCCAACGACCCCCGCCCATTGACGTCAATAATGACGTATGTTCCCATAGTAA
CGCCAATAGGGACTTTCCATTGACGTCAATGGGTGGAGTATTTACGGTAAACTGCCCACTTGGCAGTACA
TCAAGTGTATCATATGCCAAGTACGCCCCCTATTGACGTCAATGACGGTAAATGGCCCGCCTGGCATTAT
GCCCAGTACATGACCTTATGGGACTTTCCTACTTGGCAGTACATCTACGTATTAGTCATCGCTATTACCA
TGGTGATGCGGTTTTGGCAGTACATCAATGGGCGTGGATAGCGGTTTGACTCACGGGGATTTCCAAGTCT
CCACCCCATTGACGTCAATGGGAGTTTGTTTTGGCACCAAAATCAACGGGACTTTCCAAAATGTCGTAAC
AACTCCGCCCCATTGACGCAAATGGGCGGTAGGCGTGTACGGTGGGAGGTCTATATAAGCAGAGCTCTCT
GGCTAACTAGAGAACCCACTGCTTACTGGCTTATCGAAATTAATACGACTCACTATAGGGAGACCCAAGC
TTGGTACCGAGCTCGGATCCATGGCTAGCATGACTGGTGGACAGCAAATGGGTGAATTCATGTTCCGAGA
CTTCGGGGAACCCGGCCCGAGCTCCGGGAACGGCGGCGGGTACGGCGGCCCCGCGCAGCCCCCGGCCGCA
GCGCAGGCAGCCCAGCAGAAGTTCCACCTGGTGCCAAGCATCAACACCATGAGTGGCAGTCAGGAGCTGC
AGTGGATGGTACAGCCTCATTTCCTGGGGCCCAGCAGTTACCCCAGGCCTCTGACCTACCCTCAGTACAG
CCCCCCACAACCCCGGCCAGGAGTCATCCGGGCCCTGGGGCCGCCTCCAGGGGTACGTCGAAGGCCTTGT
GAACAGATCAGCCCGGAGGAAGAGGAGCGCCGCCGAGTAAGGCGCGAGCGGAACAAGCTGGCTGCGGCCA
AGTGCAGGAACCGGAGGAAGGAACTGACCGACTTCCTGCAGGCGGAGACTGACAAACTGGAAGATGAGAA
ATCTGGGCTGCAGCGAGAGATTGAGGAGCTGCAGAAGCAGAAGGAGCGCCTAGAGCTGGTGCTGGAAGCC
CACCGACCCATCTGCAAAATCCCGGAAGGAGCCAAGGAGGGGGACACAGGCAGTACCAGTGGCACCAGCA
GCCCACCAGCCCCCTGCCGCCCTGTACCTTGTATCTCCCTTTCCCCAGGGCCTGTGCTTGAACCTGAGGC
ACTGCACACCCCCACACTCATGACCACACCCTCCCTAACTCCTTTCACCCCCAGCCTGGTCTTCACCTAC
CCCAGCACTCCTGAGCCTTGTGCCTCAGCTCATCGCAAGAGTAGCAGCAGCAGCGGAGACCCATCCTCTG
ACCCCCTTGGCTCTCCAACCCTCCTCGCTTTGTGACTCGAGCATGCATCTAGAGGGCCCTATTCTATAGT
GTCACCTAAATGCTAGAGCTCGCTGATCAGCCTCGACTGTGCCTTCTAGTTGCCAGCCATCTGTTGTTTG
CCCCTCCCCCGTGCCTTCCTTGACCCTGGAAGGTGCCACTCCCACTGTCCTTTCCTAATAAAATGAGGAA
ATTGCATCGCATTGTCTGAGTAGGTGTCATTCTATTCTGGGGGGTGGGGTGGGGCAGGACAGCAAGGGGG
AGGATTGGGAAGACAATAGCAGGCATGCTGGGGATGCGGTGGGCTCTATGGCTTCTGAGGCGGAAAGAAC
CAGCTGGGGCTCTAGGGGGTATCCCC
[124 nt withheld, positions 4437-4560]
C
[91 nt withheld, positions 4562-4652]
A
[49 nt withheld, positions 4654-4702]
CCTTTGACGTTGGAGTCCACGTTCTTT
[37 nt withheld, positions 4730-4766]
ACCCTATCTCGGTCTATTCTTTTGATTTATAAGGGATTTTGCCGATTTCGGCCTATTGGTTAAAAAATGA
GCTGATTTAACAAAAATTTAACGCGAATTAATTCTGTGGAATGTGTGTCAGTTAGGGTGTGGAAAGTCCC
CAGGCTCCCCAGCAGGCAGAAGTATGCAAAGCATGCATCTCAATTAGTCAGCAACCAGGTGTGGAAAGTC
CCCAGGCTCCCCAGCAGGCAGAAGTATGCAAAGCATGCATCTCAATTAGTCAGCAACCATAGTCCCGCCC
CTAACTCCGCCCATCCCGCCCCTAACTCCGCCCAGTTCCGCCCATTCTCCGCCCCATGGCTGACTAATTT
TTTTTATTTATGCAGAGGCCGAGGCCGCCTCTGCCTCTGAGCTATTCCAGAAGTAGTGAGGAGGCTTTTT
TGGAGGCCTAGGCTTTTGCAAAAAGCTCCCGGGAGCTTGTATATCCATTTTCGGATCTGATCAAGAGACA
GGATGAGGATCGTTTCGCATGATTGAACAAGATGGATTGCACGCAGGTTCTCCGGCCGCTTGGGTGGAGA
GGCTATTCGGCTATGACTGGGCACAACAGACAATCGGCTGCTCTGATGCCGCCGTGTTCCGGCTGTCAGC
GCAGGGGCGCCCGGTTCTTTTTGTCAAGACCGACCTGTCCGGTGCCCTGAATGAACTGCAGGACGAGGCA
GCGCGGCTATCGTGGCTGGCCACGACGGGCGTTCCTTGCGCAGCTGTGCTCGACGTTGTCACTGAAGCGG
GAAGGGACTGGCTGCTATTGGGCGAAGTGCCGGGGCAGGATCTCCTGTCATCTCACCTTGCTCCTGCCGA
GAAAGTATCCATCATGGCTGATGCAATGCGGCGGCTGCATACGCTTGATCCGGCTACCTGCCCATTCGAC
CACCAAGCGAAACATCGCATCGAGCGAGCACGTACTCGGATGGAAGCCGGTCTTGTCGATCAGGATGATC
TGGACGAAGAGCATCAGGGGCTCGCGCCAGCCGAACTGTTCGCCAGGCTCAAGGCGCGCATGCCCGACGG
CGAGGATCTCGTCGTGACCCATGGCGATGCCTGCTTGCCGAATATCATGGTGGAAAATGGCCGCTTTTCT
GGATTCATCGACTGTGGCCGGCTGGGTGTGGCGGACCGCTATCAGGACATAGCGTTGGCTACCCGTGATA
TTGCTGAAGAGCTTGGCGGCGAATGGGCTGACCGCTTCCTCGTGCTTTACGGTATCGCCGCTCCCGATTC
GCAGCGCATCGCCTTCTATCGCCTTCTTGACGAGTTCTTCTGAGCGGGACTCTGGGGTTCGAAATGACCG
ACCAAGCGACGCCCAACCTGCCATCACGAGATTTCGATTCCACCGCCGCCTTCTATGAAAGGTTGGGCTT
CGGAATCGTTTTCCGGGACGCCGGCTGGATGATCCTCCAGCGCGGGGATCTCATGCTGGAGTTCTTCGCC
CACCCC
